Addgene plasmid #147899: pT7-EGFP-C1-HsNot1iso1-del1097-1110-R1138A-shRNAres_W
Purpose: Mammalian Expression of HsNot1iso1-del1097-1110-R1138A-shRNAres
Depositing lab: Elisa Izaurralde. Depositing organization: Max Planck Institute for Developmental Biology. Publication: A DDX6-CNOT1 complex and W-binding pockets in CNOT9 reveal direct links between miRNA target recognition and silencing. Chen Y, Boland A, Kuzuoglu-Ozturk D, Bawankar P, Loh B, Chang CT, Weichenrieder O, Izaurralde E. Mol Cell. 2014 Jun 5;54(5):737-50. doi: 10.1016/j.molcel.2014.03.034. Epub 2014 Apr 24. PubMed 24768540.
Backbone
  Vector backbone: Unknown
  Vector type: Mammalian Expression
Growth in bacteria
  Bacterial resistance: Kanamycin, 50 μg/mL
  Growth temperature: 37°C
  Growth strain: DH5alpha
  Copy number: High Copy
Gene/Insert
  Gene/Insert name: HsNot1iso1-del1097-1110-R1138A-shRNAres
  Species: H. sapiens (human)
  Mutation: 1 silent mutation and one non silent mutation R2353Q compared to the sequence of isoform 1 given by NCBI: NM_016284.4.
  Entrez Gene: CNOT1 (a.k.a. AD-005, CDC39, HPE12, NOT1, NOT1H, VIBOS)
  Cloning method: Unknown
Terms and licenses: Academic/Nonprofit Terms; Industry Terms: Not Available to Industry
Depositor comments: Plasmids from this collection were made available to the research community and donated after the lab closed. Please note that the sequence provided by the depositing laboratory may be theoretical/predicted or based on Sanger sequencing results. There may be discrepancies between sequencing results obtained by Addgene and the depositor sequence. If an Addgene verified sequence is not available, please contact before placing your order to request that our lab fully sequence the plasmid.
How to cite: pT7-EGFP-C1-HsNot1iso1-del1097-1110-R1138A-shRNAres_W was a gift from Elisa Izaurralde (Addgene plasmid # 147899 ; http://n2t.net/addgene:147899 ; RRID:Addgene_147899)
