[The description below was written by a language model from this plasmid's Addgene catalogue record and pLannotate feature annotations shown in this document.]
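Description:
pT7-EGFP-C1-HsNot1iso1-del1097-1110-R1138A-shRNAres_W is an 11.9 kb mammalian expression plasmid encoding human CNOT1 (isoform 1) fused at its N-terminus to EGFP. The catalogue lists the backbone as unknown, but the name and the annotated layout (CMV enhancer/promoter, EGFP followed by a multiple cloning site, SV40 poly(A), f1 ori, dual-promoter NeoR/KanR cassette) fit an EGFP-C1-type vector with an added T7 promoter. That T7 promoter lies between the CMV promoter and the EGFP start, so the fusion could also be transcribed by T7 RNA polymerase. The plasmid replicates in E. coli at high copy from a ColE1/pUC-type origin under kanamycin selection. The aminoglycoside phosphotransferase gene is driven by both a bacterial (bla) promoter and the SV40 early promoter and ends in the HSV TK poly(A) signal, so it can also confer G418 resistance in mammalian cells. Short hits annotated as HIV-1 LTR, SV40 large T antigen and ble are fragments, most likely incidental matches to backbone sequence rather than functional parts.

The roughly 7.1 kb CNOT1 reading frame follows EGFP across a short MCS-derived linker. CNOT1 is the scaffold subunit of the CCR4-NOT deadenylase complex, which acts in mRNA decay and miRNA-mediated repression. According to its name, this variant carries a deletion of residues 1097–1110 and an R1138A substitution, and is shRNA-resistant, presumably through silent changes at an shRNA target site. This would allow its expression in cells depleted of endogenous CNOT1. The record also notes one silent change and an R2353Q difference relative to the reference isoform 1 sequence. The record does not state what the deletion and point mutation disrupt. The associated study concerns the DDX6–CNOT1 complex and W-binding pockets in CNOT9, which suggests use as an interaction-deficient mutant in complementation and silencing assays. The deposited sequence may be theoretical rather than fully verified.
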