Features (pLannotate 1.2.2; 17 found; start..end, strand, type, name):
     61..364     +  enhancer       CMV enhancer: human cytomegalovirus immediate early enhancer
    365..568     +  promoter       CMV promoter: human cytomegalovirus (CMV) immediate early promoter
    564..597     +  LTR            5' LTR (truncated) (fragment): truncated 5' long terminal repeat (LTR) from HIV-1
    613..631     +  promoter       T7 promoter: promoter for bacteriophage T7 RNA polymerase
    665..1381    +  CDS            EGFP: EGFP is a basic (constitutively fluorescent) green fluorescent protein published in 1996, derived from Aequorea victoria. It is reported to be a rapidly-maturing weak dimer with moderate acid sensitivity.
   1382..1402    +  misc_feature   MCS (fragment): multiple cloning site
   1403..8500    +  CDS            CNOT1: CNOT1_HUMAN - Also known as CDC39, KIAA1007, NOT1. Experimental evidence at protein level: Swiss-Prot protein existence level 1. Scaffolding component of the CCR4-NOT complex which is one of the major cellular mRNA deadenylases and is linked to various cellular processes including bulk mRNA degradation, miRNA-mediated repression, translational repression during translational initiation and general transcription regulation. Additional complex functions may be a consequence of its influence on mRNA expression. Its scaffolding function implies its interaction with the catalytic complex module and
   8504..8525    +  misc_feature   MCS (fragment): multiple cloning site
   8537..8621    +  CDS            large T antigen (fragment): large T antigen from SV40 (simian virus 40)
   8644..8765    +  polyA_signal   SV40 poly(A) signal: SV40 polyadenylation signal
   8799..9227    -  rep_origin     f1 ori (sequence partly withheld): f1 bacteriophage origin of replication; arrow indicates direction of (+) strand synthesis
   9254..9358    +  promoter       AmpR promoter: bla
   9360..9717    +  promoter       SV40 promoter: SV40 enhancer and early promoter
   9752..10546   +  CDS            NeoR/KanR: aminoglycoside phosphotransferase from Tn5; aph(3')-II (or nptII); confers resistance to neomycin, kanamycin, and G418 (Geneticin®)
  10567..10719   +  CDS            ble (fragment): BLE_KLEPN - Experimental evidence at protein level: Swiss-Prot protein existence level 1. Binding protein with a strong affinity to the bleomycin family of antibiotics. Binds to CL990; an antimitotic-antibiotic compound. From Klebsiella pneumoniae.
  10778..10825   +  polyA_signal   HSV TK poly(A) signal: herpes simplex virus thymidine kinase polyadenylation signal (Cole and Stacy, 1985)
  11154..11742   +  rep_origin     ori: high-copy-number ColE1/pMB1/pBR322/pUC origin of replication
>Addgene plasmid #147899 | pT7-EGFP-C1-HsNot1iso1-del1097-1110-R1138A-shRNAres_W | depositor full sequence | sequence record 290346 | Full Sequence
TAGTTATTAATAGTAATCAATTACGGGGTCATTAGTTCATAGCCCATATATGGAGTTCCGCGTTACATAA
CTTACGGTAAATGGCCCGCCTGGCTGACCGCCCAACGACCCCCGCCCATTGACGTCAATAATGACGTATG
TTCCCATAGTAACGCCAATAGGGACTTTCCATTGACGTCAATGGGTGGAGTATTTACGGTAAACTGCCCA
CTTGGCAGTACATCAAGTGTATCATATGCCAAGTACGCCCCCTATTGACGTCAATGACGGTAAATGGCCC
GCCTGGCATTATGCCCAGTACATGACCTTATGGGACTTTCCTACTTGGCAGTACATCTACGTATTAGTCA
TCGCTATTACCATGGTGATGCGGTTTTGGCAGTACATCAATGGGCGTGGATAGCGGTTTGACTCACGGGG
ATTTCCAAGTCTCCACCCCATTGACGTCAATGGGAGTTTGTTTTGGCACCAAAATCAACGGGACTTTCCA
AAATGTCGTAACAACTCCGCCCCATTGACGCAAATGGGCGGTAGGCGTGTACGGTGGGAGGTCTATATAA
GCAGAGCTCTCTGGCTAACTAGAGAACCCACTGCTTACTGGCTTATCGAAATTAATACGACTCACTATAG
GGAGACCCAAGCTCTAGCGCTACCGGTCGCCACCATGGTGAGCAAGGGCGAGGAGCTGTTCACCGGGGTG
GTGCCCATCCTGGTCGAGCTGGACGGCGACGTAAACGGCCACAAGTTCAGCGTGTCCGGCGAGGGCGAGG
GCGATGCCACCTACGGCAAGCTGACCCTGAAGTTCATCTGCACCACCGGCAAGCTGCCCGTGCCCTGGCC
CACCCTCGTGACCACCCTGACCTACGGCGTGCAGTGCTTCAGCCGCTACCCCGACCACATGAAGCAGCAC
GACTTCTTCAAGTCCGCCATGCCCGAAGGCTACGTCCAGGAGCGCACCATCTTCTTCAAGGACGACGGCA
ACTACAAGACCCGCGCCGAGGTGAAGTTCGAGGGCGACACCCTGGTGAACCGCATCGAGCTGAAGGGCAT
CGACTTCAAGGAGGACGGCAACATCCTGGGGCACAAGCTGGAGTACAACTACAACAGCCACAACGTCTAT
ATCATGGCCGACAAGCAGAAGAACGGCATCAAGGTGAACTTCAAGATCCGCCACAACATCGAGGACGGCA
GCGTGCAGCTCGCCGACCACTACCAGCAGAACACCCCCATCGGCGACGGCCCCGTGCTGCTGCCCGACAA
CCACTACCTGAGCACCCAGTCCGCCCTGAGCAAAGACCCCAACGAGAAGCGCGATCACATGGTCCTGCTG
GAGTTCGTGACCGCCGCCGGGATCACTCTCGGCATGGACGAGCTGTACAAGTCCGGACTCAGATCTCGAG
CTATGAATCTTGACTCGCTCTCGCTGGCCTTGTCTCAAATCAGCTACCTGGTGGACAATTTAACCAAGAA
AAATTACCGAGCCAGCCAGCAGGAAATACAGCATATTGTGAATCGGCACGGTCCTGAGGCAGACAGGCAT
TTATTACGCTGCCTATTTTCGCATGTGGATTTCAGTGGCGATGGTAAAAGCAGTGGCAAAGATTTCCATC
AGACTCAGTTTCTGATTCAGGAGTGTGCGTTGCTGATTACAAAGCCAAATTTTATCTCGACGCTGTCCTA
TGCCATTGATAATCCATTGCACTATCAGAAGAGTTTAAAGCCTGCACCCCACTTATTTGCCCAGCTGAGT
AAAGTGCTCAAATTAAGCAAAGTACAAGAGGTAATTTTTGGCCTTGCCCTGTTGAATTCTTCCAGCTCAG
ATCTTAGAGGTTTCGCTGCCCAGTTTATCAAACAGAAGCTTCCAGATCTTCTGCGTTCTTACATTGACGC
AGACGTCAGTGGAAATCAAGAAGGTGGCTTCCAAGATATAGCAATAGAGGTCCTACACCTCCTCCTCTCC
CATCTCCTCTTTGGGCAGAAGGGAGCCTTTGGAGTTGGACAAGAACAGATAGACGCTTTTCTTAAGACGC
TGCGCAGAGATTTTCCCCAAGAACGCTGTCCCGTGGTGCTCGCACCACTTTTATACCCTGAAAAACGGGA
CATTCTAATGGACAGGATCCTGCCTGATTCCGGAGGGGTAGCTAAAACCATGATGGAGAGCTCTTTGGCT
GATTTCATGCAAGAAGTAGGCTATGGCTTTTGTGCAAGTATTGAAGAATGTCGCAATATAATCGTGCAGT
TTGGTGTTCGGGAGGTCACAGCTGCCCAGGTTGCAAGGGTTTTGGGAATGATGGCTCGAACTCATTCAGG
ATTAACAGATGGCATTCCATTACAGAGTATTTCTGCTCCGGGCAGTGGGATCTGGAGTGATGGGAAAGAT
AAAAGTGATGGAGCACAGGCACACACATGGAATGTAGAAGTCTTGATTGACGTTCTTAAAGAACTGAATC
CAAGTTTGAATTTCAAGGAAGTAACTTATGAACTGGACCATCCTGGATTTCAAATTCGTGACAGTAAAGG
ACTTCATAATGTGGTTTATGGCATTCAGAGGGGTTTGGGTATGGAAGTGTTCCCAGTAGACCTCATATAT
AGACCTTGGAAACATGCTGAAGGCCAGCTCTCCTTCATCCAGCACTCACTAATCAATCCAGAGATCTTCT
GTTTTGCTGACTATCCCTGTCATACTGTTGCCACTGATATTCTGAAAGCACCACCAGAGGATGACAATCG
AGAAATTGCCACATGGAAGAGCTTGGATTTGATTGAATCTCTGCTGAGGCTTGCAGAGGTTGGGCAGTAT
GAGCAAGTCAAACAGCTCTTCAGCTTCCCTATCAAACACTGTCCAGACATGCTGGTATTGGCCTTACTAC
AAATTAACACCTCTTGGCATACCTTGCGCCATGAACTTATCTCCACTCTGATGCCAATTTTCCTTGGAAA
CCATCCTAACTCAGCTATTATTTTGCACTATGCATGGCATGGGCAGGGACAGTCTCCCTCAATTCGCCAA
CTTATCATGCATGCAATGGCAGAATGGTACATGAGAGGGGAGCAGTATGATCAGGCCAAATTGTCTCGAA
TACTTGATGTGGCCCAGGACTTGAAGGCCTTGTCAATGCTGCTAAATGGTACTCCATTTGCCTTTGTTAT
TGACCTTGCTGCACTTGCTTCACGTCGTGAATACCTCAAACTTGATAAGTGGCTCACAGATAAAATTCGA
GAGCATGGGGAGCCTTTTATCCAGGCGTGTATGACTTTTTTAAAGAGACGGTGTCCTTCTATTTTGGGCG
GACTTGCCCCAGAAAAAGACCAGCCCAAAAGTGCTCAACTTCCTCCAGAAACTTTGGCGACAATGTTGGC
CTGTCTGCAAGCTTGTGCAGGGAGTGTTTCTCAGGAGCTATCAGAAACTATCCTCACCATGGTAGCCAAT
TGCAGTAATGTTATGAATAAGGCCAGACAACCACCACCTGGAGTTATGCCAAAAGGACGTCCTCCTAGTG
CTAGCAGCTTAGATGCCATTTCTCCTGTTCAGATTGACCCTCTTGCTGGAATGACATCTCTTAGTATAGG
TGGTTCAGCTGCCCCTCACACCCAGAGTATGCAGGGTTTTCCTCCAAATTTGGGTTCTGCATTCAGTACC
CCTCAGTCACCAGCAAAAGCATTTCCACCCCTTTCAACCCCCAATCAGACCACTGCATTCAGTGGTATTG
GAGGACTTTCATCACAGCTTCCAGTAGGTGGTCTTGGCACAGGCAGCCTGACTGGTATAGGAACTGGTGC
TCTTGGACTCCCTGCAGTGAATAACGACCCTTTTGTACAGAGGAAACTGGGCACCTCTGGACTGAATCAG
CCTACATTCCAGCAGAGTAAGATGAAACCTTCGGACTTGTCTCAGGTGTGGCCAGAGGCAAACCAGCACT
TTAGTAAAGAGATAGATGATGAAGCAAACAGCTATTTCCAGCGAATATATAATCATCCACCACATCCAAC
CATGTCTGTTGATGAGGTATTAGAAATGCTGCAGAGATTTAAAGACTCTACTATAAAGAGGGAACGAGAA
GTATTTAACTGTATGCTAAGGAACTTGTTTGAAGAATATCGTTTTTTTCCCCAGTATCCTGATAAAGAGT
TACATATAACAGCCTGCCTATTTGGTGGTATAATTGAGAAAGGACTGGTCACTTACATGGCACTAGGTCT
GGCTCTACGATATGTTCTTGAAGCCTTACGCAAGCCTTTTGGATCCAAAATGTATTATTTCGGGATTGCT
GCACTAGATAGATTTAAAAACAGATTGAAGGACTATCCCCAGTATTGTCAGCATTTGGCTTCTATCAGTC
ACTTTATGCAATTTCCACATCATTTACAGGAGTATATTGAGTATGGACAGCAGTCTAGAGATCCTCCTGT
GAAAATGCAAGGCTCTATCACAACCCCTGGAAGTATTGCACTGGCTCAGGCCCAGGCTCAGGCCCAGGTT
CCAGCAAAAGCTCCTCTTGCTGGTCAAGTTAGCACTATGGTAACCACCTCAACAACTACCACTGTTGCTA
AAACGGTTACGGTCACCAGGCCAACTGGAGTCAGCTTTAAGAAAGATGTGCCACCTTCTATTAATACTAC
AAATATAGATACGTTGCTTGTGGCCACAGATCAAACTGAGAGAATTGTGGAGCCCCCAGAAAATATCCAG
GGTAGTAGTGGTATGACACAAAAGGTTGAAGAGCTAAAGGAAACGGTGAAAGAAGAATTTATGCCTTGGG
TTTCACAGTATCTGGTTATGAAGGCAGTCAGTATTGAGCCAAACTTTCATAGCCTGTATTCAAACTTCCT
TGACACGCTGAAGAATCCTGAATTTAACAAGATGGTTCTGAATGAGACCTACAGAAACATTAAAGTGCTC
CTGACCTCTGATAAAGCTGCAGCCAATTTCTCAGATCGTTCTTTGCTGAAGAACTTGGGACATTGGCTAG
GAATGATCACATTAGCTAAAAACAAACCCATCTTACACACTGACTTGGATGTGAAATCATTGCTGCTAGA
GGCTTATGTTAAAGGACAACAAGAATTGCTCTATGTAGTGCCCTTTGTTGCCAAAGTCTTAGAATCTAGC
ATTCGTAGTGTGGTTTTTAGGCCACCAAACCCTTGGACAATGGCAATTATGAATGTATTAGCTGAGCTAC
ATCAGGAGCATGACTTAAAGTTAAACTTGAAGTTTGAAATCGAGGTTCTCTGCAAGAACCTTGCATTAGA
CATCAATGAGCTAAAACCTGGAAACCTCCTAAAGGATAAAGATCGCCTGAAGAATTTAGATGAGCAACTC
TCTGCTCCAAAGAAAGATGTCAAGCAGCCAGAAGAACTCCCTCCCATCACAACCACAACAACTTCTACTA
CACCAGCTACCAACACCACTTGTACAGCCACGGTTCCACCACAGCCACAGTACAGCTACCACGACATCAA
TGTCTATTCCCTTGCGGGCTTGGCACCACACATTACTCTAAATCCAACAATTCCCTTGTTTCAGGCCCAT
CCACAGTTGAAGCAGTGTGTGCGTCAGGCAATTGAACGGGCTGTCCAGGAGCTGGTCCATCCTGTGGTGG
ATCGATCAATTAAGATTGCCATGACTACTTGTGAGCAAATAGTCAGGAAGGATTTTGCCCTGGATTCGGA
GGAATCTCGAATGCGAATAGCAGCTCATCACATGATGCGTAACTTGACAGCTGGAATGGCTATGATTACA
TGCAGGGAACCTTTGCTCATGAGCATATCTACCAACTTAAAAAACAGTTTTGCCTCAGCCCTTCGTACTG
CTTCCCCACAACAAAGAGAAATGATGGATCAGGCAGCTGCTCAATTAGCTCAGGACAATTGTGAGTTGGC
TTGCTGTTTTATTCAGAAGACTGCAGTAGAAAAAGCAGGCCCTGAGATGGACAAGAGATTAGCAACTGAA
TTTGAGCTGAGAAAACATGCTAGGCAAGAAGGACGCAGATACTGTGATCCTGTTGTTTTAACATATCAAG
CTGAACGGATGCCAGAGCAAATCAGGCTGAAAGTTGGTGGTGTGGACCCAAAGCAGTTGGCTGTTTACGA
AGAGTTTGCACGCAATGTTCCTGGCTTCTTACCTACAAATGACTTAAGTCAGCCCACGGGATTTTTAGCC
CAGCCCATGAAGCAAGCTTGGGCAACAGATGATGTAGCTCAGATTTATGATAAGTGTATTACAGAACTGG
AGCAACATCTACATGCCATCCCACCAACTTTGGCCATGAACCCTCAAGCTCAGGCTCTTCGAAGTCTCTT
GGAGGTTGTAGTTTTATCTCGAAACTCTCGGGATGCCATAGCTGCTCTTGGATTGCTCCAAAAGGCTGTA
GAGGGCTTACTAGATGCCACAAGTGGTGCTGATGCTGACCTTCTGCTGCGCTACAGGGAATGCCACCTCT
TGGTCCTAAAAGCTCTGCAGGATGGCCGGGCATATGGGTCTCCATGGTGCAACAAACAGATCACAAGGTG
CCTAATTGAATGTCGAGATGAATATAAATATAATGTGGAGGCTGTGGAGCTGCTAATTCGCAATCATTTG
GTTAATATGCAGCAGTATGATCTTCACCTAGCGCAGTCAATGGAGAATGGCTTAAACTACATGGCTGTGG
CATTTGCTATGCAGTTAGTAAAAATCCTGCTGGTGGATGAAAGGAGTGTTGCTCATGTTACTGAGGCAGA
TCTGTTCCACACCATTGAAACCCTCATGAGGATTAATGCTCATTCCAGAGGCAATGCTCCAGAAGGATTG
CCCCAGCTGATGGAAGTAGTGCGATCCAACTATGAAGCAATGATTGATCGTGCTCATGGAGGCCCAAACT
TTATGATGCATTCTGGGATCTCTCAAGCCTCAGAGTATGATGACCCTCCAGGCCTGAGGGAGAAGGCAGA
GTATCTTCTGAGGGAATGGGTGAATCTCTACCATTCAGCAGCAGCTGGCCGCGACAGTACCAAAGCTTTC
TCTGCATTTGTTGGACAGATGCACCAGCAAGGAATACTGAAGACCGATGATCTCATAACAAGGTTCTTTC
GTCTGTGTACTGAAATGTGTGTTGAAATCAGTTACCGTGCTCAGGCTGAGCAGCAGCACAATCCTGCTGC
CAATCCCACCATGATCCGAGCCAAGTGCTATCACAACCTGGATGCCTTTGTTCGACTCATTGCACTGCTC
GTGAAACACTCAGGGGAGGCCACCAACACTGTCACAAAGATTAATCTGCTGAACAAGGTCCTTGGTATAG
TAGTGGGAGTTCTCCTTCAGGATCATGATGTTCGTCAGAGTGAATTTCAGCAACTTCCCTACCATCGAAT
TTTTATCATGCTTCTCTTGGAACTCAATGCACCTGAGCATGTGTTGGAAACCATTAATTTCCAGACACTT
ACAGCTTTCTGCAATACATTCCACATCTTGAGGCCTACCAAAGCTCCTGGCTTTGTATATGCCTGGCTTG
AACTGATTTCCCATCGGATATTTATTGCAAGAATGCTGGCACATACGCCACAGCAGAAGGGGTGGCCTAT
GTATGCACAGCTACTGATTGATTTATTCAAATATTTAGCGCCTTTCCTTAGAAATGTGGAACTCACCAAA
CCTATGCAAATCCTCTACAAGGGCACTTTAAGAGTGCTGCTGGTTCTTTTGCATGATTTCCCAGAGTTCC
TTTGTGATTACCATTATGGGTTCTGTGATGTGATCCCACCTAATTGTATCCAGTTAAGAAATTTGATCCT
GAGTGCCTTTCCAAGAAACATGAGGCTCCCCGACCCATTCACTCCTAATCTAAAGGTGGACATGTTGAGT
GAAATTAACATTGCTCCCCGGATTCTCACCAATTTCACTGGAGTAATGCCACCTCAGTTCAAAAAGGATT
TGGATTCCTATCTTAAAACTCGATCACCAGTCACTTTCCTGTCTGATCTGCGCAGCAACCTACAGGTATC
CAATGAACCTGGGAATCGCTACAACCTCCAGCTCATCAATGCACTGGTGCTCTATGTCGGGACTCAGGCC
ATTGCGCACATCCACAACAAGGGCAGCACACCTTCAATGAGCACCATCACTCACTCAGCACACATGGATA
TCTTCCAGAATTTGGCTGTGGACTTGGACACTGAGGGTCGCTATCTCTTTTTGAATGCAATTGCAAATCA
GCTCCGGTACCCAAATAGCCACACTCACTACTTCAGTTGCACCATGCTGTACCTTTTTGCAGAGGCCAAT
ACGGAAGCCATCCAAGAACAGATCACAAGAGTTCTCTTGGAACGGTTGATTGTAAATAGGCCACATCCTT
GGGGTCTTCTTATTACCTTCATTGAGCTGATTAAAAACCCAGCGTTTAAGTTCTGGAACCATGAATTTGT
ACACTGTGCCCCAGAAATCGAAAAGTTATTCCAGTCGGTCGCACAGTGCTGCATGGGACAGAAGCAGGCC
CAGCAAGTAATGGAAGGGACAGGTGCCAGTTAGCCGCGGGCCCGGGATCCACCGGATCTAGATAACTGAT
CATAATCAGCCATACCACATTTGTAGAGGTTTTACTTGCTTTAAAAAACCTCCCACACCTCCCCCTGAAC
CTGAAACATAAAATGAATGCAATTGTTGTTGTTAACTTGTTTATTGCAGCTTATAATGGTTACAAATAAA
GCAATAGCATCACAAATTTCACAAATAAAGCATTTTTTTCACTGCATTCTAGTTGTGGTTTGTCCAAACT
CATCAATGTATCTTAACGCGTAAATTGTAAGCGTTAATATTTTGTTAAAATTCGCGTTAAATTTTTGTTA
AATCAGCTCATTTTTTAACCAATAGGCCGAAATCGGCAAAATCCCTTATAAATCAAAAGAATAGACCGAG
ATAGGGT
[37 nt withheld, positions 8898-8934]
AAAGAACGTGGACTCCAACGTCAAAGG
[49 nt withheld, positions 8962-9010]
T
[91 nt withheld, positions 9012-9102]
G
[124 nt withheld, positions 9104-9227]
CAGGTGGCACTTTTCGGGGAAATGTGCGCGGAACCCCTATTTGTTTATTTTTCTAAATACATTCAAATAT
GTATCCGCTCATGAGACAATAACCCTGATAAATGCTTCAATAATATTGAAAAAGGAAGAGTCCTGAGGCG
GAAAGAACCAGCTGTGGAATGTGTGTCAGTTAGGGTGTGGAAAGTCCCCAGGCTCCCCAGCAGGCAGAAG
TATGCAAAGCATGCATCTCAATTAGTCAGCAACCAGGTGTGGAAAGTCCCCAGGCTCCCCAGCAGGCAGA
AGTATGCAAAGCATGCATCTCAATTAGTCAGCAACCATAGTCCCGCCCCTAACTCCGCCCATCCCGCCCC
TAACTCCGCCCAGTTCCGCCCATTCTCCGCCCCATGGCTGACTAATTTTTTTTATTTATGCAGAGGCCGA
GGCCGCCTCGGCCTCTGAGCTATTCCAGAAGTAGTGAGGAGGCTTTTTTGGAGGCCTAGGCTTTTGCAAA
GATCGATCAAGAGACAGGATGAGGATCGTTTCGCATGATTGAACAAGATGGATTGCACGCAGGTTCTCCG
GCCGCTTGGGTGGAGAGGCTATTCGGCTATGACTGGGCACAACAGACAATCGGCTGCTCTGATGCCGCCG
TGTTCCGGCTGTCAGCGCAGGGGCGCCCGGTTCTTTTTGTCAAGACCGACCTGTCCGGTGCCCTGAATGA
ACTGCAAGACGAGGCAGCGCGGCTATCGTGGCTGGCCACGACGGGCGTTCCTTGCGCAGCTGTGCTCGAC
GTTGTCACTGAAGCGGGAAGGGACTGGCTGCTATTGGGCGAAGTGCCGGGGCAGGATCTCCTGTCATCTC
ACCTTGCTCCTGCCGAGAAAGTATCCATCATGGCTGATGCAATGCGGCGGCTGCATACGCTTGATCCGGC
TACCTGCCCATTCGACCACCAAGCGAAACATCGCATCGAGCGAGCACGTACTCGGATGGAAGCCGGTCTT
GTCGATCAGGATGATCTGGACGAAGAGCATCAGGGGCTCGCGCCAGCCGAACTGTTCGCCAGGCTCAAGG
CGAGCATGCCCGACGGCGAGGATCTCGTCGTGACCCATGGCGATGCCTGCTTGCCGAATATCATGGTGGA
AAATGGCCGCTTTTCTGGATTCATCGACTGTGGCCGGCTGGGTGTGGCGGACCGCTATCAGGACATAGCG
TTGGCTACCCGTGATATTGCTGAAGAGCTTGGCGGCGAATGGGCTGACCGCTTCCTCGTGCTTTACGGTA
TCGCCGCTCCCGATTCGCAGCGCATCGCCTTCTATCGCCTTCTTGACGAGTTCTTCTGAGCGGGACTCTG
GGGTTCGAAATGACCGACCAAGCGACGCCCAACCTGCCATCACGAGATTTCGATTCCACCGCCGCCTTCT
ATGAAAGGTTGGGCTTCGGAATCGTTTTCCGGGACGCCGGCTGGATGATCCTCCAGCGCGGGGATCTCAT
GCTGGAGTTCTTCGCCCACCCTAGGGGGAGGCTAACTGAAACACGGAAGGAGACAATACCGGAAGGAACC
CGCGCTATGACGGCAATAAAAAGACAGAATAAAACGCACGGTGTTGGGTCGTTTGTTCATAAACGCGGGG
TTCGGTCCCAGGGCTGGCACTCTGTCGATACCCCACCGAGACCCCATTGGGGCCAATACGCCCGCGTTTC
TTCCTTTTCCCCACCCCACCCCCCAAGTTCGGGTGAAGGCCCAGGGCTCGCAGCCAACGTCGGGGCGGCA
GGCCCTGCCATAGCCTCAGGTTACTCATATATACTTTAGATTGATTTAAAACTTCATTTTTAATTTAAAA
GGATCTAGGTGAAGATCCTTTTTGATAATCTCATGACCAAAATCCCTTAACGTGAGTTTTCGTTCCACTG
AGCGTCAGACCCCGTAGAAAAGATCAAAGGATCTTCTTGAGATCCTTTTTTTCTGCGCGTAATCTGCTGC
TTGCAAACAAAAAAACCACCGCTACCAGCGGTGGTTTGTTTGCCGGATCAAGAGCTACCAACTCTTTTTC
CGAAGGTAACTGGCTTCAGCAGAGCGCAGATACCAAATACTGTCCTTCTAGTGTAGCCGTAGTTAGGCCA
CCACTTCAAGAACTCTGTAGCACCGCCTACATACCTCGCTCTGCTAATCCTGTTACCAGTGGCTGCTGCC
AGTGGCGATAAGTCGTGTCTTACCGGGTTGGACTCAAGACGATAGTTACCGGATAAGGCGCAGCGGTCGG
GCTGAACGGGGGGTTCGTGCACACAGCCCAGCTTGGAGCGAACGACCTACACCGAACTGAGATACCTACA
GCGTGAGCTATGAGAAAGCGCCACGCTTCCCGAAGGGAGAAAGGCGGACAGGTATCCGGTAAGCGGCAGG
GTCGGAACAGGAGAGCGCACGAGGGAGCTTCCAGGGGGAAACGCCTGGTATCTTTATAGTCCTGTCGGGT
TTCGCCACCTCTGACTTGAGCGTCGATTTTTGTGATGCTCGTCAGGGGGGCGGAGCCTATGGAAAAACGC
CAGCAACGCGGCCTTTTTACGGTTCCTGGCCTTTTGCTGGCCTTTTGCTCACATGTTCTTTCCTGCGTTA
TCCCCTGATTCTGTGGATAACCGTATTACCGCCATGCAT
